Addgene plasmid #64035: hSyn-FAS-DO-ReaChR-mCitrine-WPRE
Purpose: Expresses ReaChR under hSyn promoter. FAS-DO turns off expression in Cre-positive cells. FAS is compatible with other traditional Flex/DIO constructs
Depositing lab: Karel Svoboda. Depositing organization: Howard Hughes Medical Institute.
Backbone
  Vector backbone: pAAV
  Backbone size w/o insert (bp): 2750
  Total vector size (bp): 6450
  Vector type: Mammalian Expression, AAV
Growth in bacteria
  Bacterial resistance: Ampicillin, 100 μg/mL
  Growth temperature: 37°C
  Growth strain: Stbl3
  Copy number: Unknown
Gene/Insert
  Gene/Insert name: hSyn-FAS-DO-ReaChR-mCitrine-WPRE (alt name: FAS-DO-ReaChR)
  Species: Synthetic
  Promoter: hSyn
  Tag / fusion protein: ReaChR tagged with mCitrine (C terminal on insert)
  Cloning method: Unknown
  Sequencing primers: 5′ unknown; 3′ unknown
Terms and licenses: Academic/Nonprofit Terms; Industry Terms: Not Available to Industry
Depositor comments: Made by Kim Ritola at Janelia Farm Research Campus, HHMI, for Bryan (Mac) Hooks in Karel Svoboda's lab. FAS-DO site is for compatibility with FLEX/DIO constructs with traditional loxP sites (Saunders, A., Johnson, C. and Sabatini, B.L. 2012. Novel recombinant adeno-associated viruses for Cre activated and inactivated transgene expression. Front. in Neural Circuits 6:47)
How to cite: hSyn-FAS-DO-ReaChR-mCitrine-WPRE was a gift from Karel Svoboda (Addgene plasmid # 64035 ; http://n2t.net/addgene:64035 ; RRID:Addgene_64035)
