[The description below was written by a language model from this plasmid's Addgene catalogue record.]
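Description:
hSyn-FAS-DO-ReaChR-mCitrine-WPRE is an adeno-associated virus transfer plasmid built on a pAAV backbone (about 2.75 kb of backbone in a roughly 6.45 kb construct) and intended for mammalian, chiefly neuronal, expression after packaging into recombinant AAV. It is propagated in bacteria under ampicillin selection. The record lists a recombination-deficient strain for growth, which is common practice for AAV plasmids because their inverted terminal repeats are prone to rearrangement. No feature table accompanies the entry, so the exact positions of the ITRs, the polyadenylation signal and the bacterial origin are not documented here.

The synthetic insert places ReaChR, a red-shifted channelrhodopsin used for optogenetic depolarisation, under the human synapsin (hSyn) promoter, which restricts expression largely to neurons. ReaChR is fused at its C terminus to the yellow fluorescent protein mCitrine, so expressing cells and their processes can be visualised. A WPRE downstream of the coding sequence enhances transcript stability and expression.

The distinguishing element is the FAS-DO ("Cre-off") switch. The coding cassette starts in the active orientation and is flanked by recombinase sites such that Cre recombination inactivates it, so the opsin is expressed only in Cre-negative cells. According to the record, the FAS sites are alternative lox variants chosen for compatibility with conventional FLEX/DIO constructs that use traditional loxP-type sites. This allows a Cre-off vector such as this one to be co-delivered with a Cre-on vector in the same tissue, for example to label or manipulate Cre-negative and Cre-positive neuronal populations separately.
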