>Addgene plasmid #64035 | hSyn-FAS-DO-ReaChR-mCitrine-WPRE | addgene partial sequence | sequence record 110802 | WPRE-R 5'-CATAGCGTAAAAGGAGCAACA-3'
TTTTGTAATCCAGAGGTTGATTATCGATAAGCTTGATATCGAATTCACAACTTCGTATAGAAAGGTATAT
ACGAAGTTGTGCTAGCTTACTTGTACAGCTTCTACTTGTACAGCTCGTCCATGCCGAGAGTGATCCCGGC
GGCGGTCACGAACTCCAGCAGGACCATGTGATCGCGCTTCTCGTTGGGGTCTTTGCTCAGGGCGGACTGG
TAGCTCAGGTAGTGGTTGTCGGGCAGCAGCACGGGGCCGTCGCCGATGGGGGTGTTCTGCTGGTAGTGGT
CGGCGAGCTGCACGCTGCCGTCCTCGATGTTGTGGCGGATCTTGAAGTTCACCTTGATGCCGTTCTTCTG
CTTGTCGGCCATGATATAGACGTTGTGGCTGTTGTAGTTGTACTCCAGCTTGTGCCCCAGGATGTTGCCG
TCCTCCTTGAAGTCGATGCCCTTCAGCTCGATGCGGTTCACCAGGGTGTCGCCCTCGAACTTCACCTCGG
CGCGGGTCTTGTAGTTGCCGTCGTCCTTGAAGAAGATGGTGCGCTCCTGGACGTAGCCTTCGGGCATGGC
GGACTTGAAGAAGTCGTGCTGCTTCATGTGGTCGGGGTAGCGGGCGAAGCACATCAGGCCGTAGCCGAAG
GTGGTCACGAGGGTGGGCCAGGGCACGGGCAGCTTGCCGGTGGTGCAGATGAACTTCAGGGTCAGCTTGC
CGTAAGTGGCATCGCCCTCGCCCTCGCCGGACACGCTGAACTTGTGGCCGTTTACGTCGCCGTCCAGCTC
GACCAGGATGGGCACCACCCCGGTGAACAGCTCCTCGCCCTTGCTCACCATCTCGAGGCTGCT
