>Addgene plasmid #64035 | hSyn-FAS-DO-ReaChR-mCitrine-WPRE | addgene partial sequence | sequence record 112334 | EGFP-N 5'-CGTCGCCGTCCAGCTCGACCAG-3'
CTCACCATCTCGAGGCTGCTCTCGTACTTATCTTCTTCTTCCGCCACCAGGGTTTCCACTTCCATTTCCT
GGCCCGCAATGGTAATTTTCTGTTTTTTGCGAATATCGCCATACAGCAGAATATGTTCATGAATTTTCAC
GCGCAGATAGTTGCCCAGCACGCCCCACATGTTCTTCGCAATCAGATCCAGAATGCTATGGCCAATCGCG
CTGCCATACGGGCTAATATGGCCGAAGCCCTCGGGGCCCAGCAGGAACAGCACGGGGAACATGCCCCAGC
TCACGAAGAACAGCCAGGCCATGGCTCTCACCAGCTGTCTGCACAGGCCTTTCGGCACGGTATGAAACGC
TTCAATATACACTTTGGCCGCATGAAAATAGGTATACATGCCATAGCTCAGGCTAATCAGAAAAAACAGA
ATTTTGGTCCAGCCGGTGCACATCGCGCTGGTCGCGCCCCACACAATGCAGCCCACGTCGCTCACCAGCA
GGCCCATGGTGCGTTTGCTATAATCATCTTTCAGGCCGGTCAGGTTGCTCAGATGAATCAGAATCACGGG
GCAGGTCAGCAGCCATTCGCCATAGCGCATCCACACCACGCCGTTGCCGCTGCTCAGCCACAGGGTCGCC
GGGCTATCAAATTCATGAAACGCTTCAATAATGCTTTTCATCATTTCAATCAGCGCCACATACACTTCTT
CCCAGCCGCAGGTCGCGCGCCACGCCTGATACGCATACCAGCCCAGGCACGCCACGCTCAGCGCAAACAC
CACCCACTG
