>Addgene plasmid #64035 | hSyn-FAS-DO-ReaChR-mCitrine-WPRE | addgene partial sequence | sequence record 114094 | hSyn1pro-F 5'-gcaagtgggttttaggacca-3'
CCGACCCACTGGACAAGCACCCAACCCCCATTCCCCAAATTGCGCATCCCCTATCAGAGAGGGGGAGGGG
AAACAGGATGCGGCGAGGCGCGTGCGCACTGCCAGCTTCAGCACCGCGGACAGTGCCTTCGCCCCCGCCT
GGCGGCGCGCGCCACCGCCGCCTCAGCACTGAAGGCGCGCTGACGTCACTCGCCGGTCCCCCGCAAACTC
CCCTTCCCGGCCACCTTGGTCGCGTCCGCGCCGCCGCCGGCCCAGCCGGACCGCACCACGCGAGGCGCGA
GATAGGGGGGCACGGGCGCGACCATCTGCGCTGCGGCGCCGGCGACTCAGCGCTGCCTCAGTCTGCGGTG
GGCAGCGGAGGAGTCGTGTCGTGCCTGAGAGCGCAGTCGAATTCAAGCTGCTAGCAAGGATCCTCTAGAG
TCGACTCCGGAACAACTTCGTATATACCTTTCTATACGAAGTTGTGGCGCGATCCGACCATGGTGAGCAG
AAGACCCTGGCTGCTGGCCCTGGCCCTGGCCGTGGCCCTGGCCGCCGGCAGCGCCGGCGCCAGCACCGGC
AGCGACGCCACCGTGCCCGTGGCCACCCAGGACGGCCCCGACTACGTGTTCCACAGAGCCCACGAGAGAA
TGCTGTTCCAGACCAGCTACACCCTGGAGAACAACGGCAGCGTGATCTGCATCCCCAACAACGGCCAGTG
CTTCTGCCTGGCCTGGCTGAAGAGTAACGGCACCAACGCCGAGAAGCTGGCCGCCAACATCCTGCAGTGG
GTGGTGTTTGCGCTGAGCGTGGCGTGCCTGGGCTGGTATGCGTATCAGGCGTGGCGCGCGACCTGCGGCT
GGGAAGAAGTGTATGTGGCGCTGATTGAAATGATG
